>Addgene plasmid #208804 | pET28a-DONSON-ΔD1 | addgene full sequence | sequence record 422080 | Addgene NGS Result
[124 nt withheld, positions 1-124]
C
[91 nt withheld, positions 126-216]
A
[49 nt withheld, positions 218-266]
CCTTTGACGTTGGAGTCCACGTTCTTT
[37 nt withheld, positions 294-330]
ACCCTATCTCGGTCTATTCTTTTGATTTATAAGGGATTTTGCCGATTTCGGCCTATTGGTTAAAAAATGA
GCTGATTTAACAAAAATTTAACGCGAATTTTAACAAAATATTAACGCTTACAATTTAGGTGGCACTTTTC
GGGGAAATGTGCGCGGAACCCCTATTTGTTTATTTTTCTAAATACATTCAAATATGTATCCGCTCATGAA
TTAATTCTTAGAAAAACTCATCGAGCATCAAATGAAACTGCAATTTATTCATATCAGGATTATCAATACC
ATATTTTTGAAAAAGCCGTTTCTGTAATGAAGGAGAAAACTCACCGAGGCAGTTCCATAGGATGGCAAGA
TCCTGGTATCGGTCTGCGATTCCGACTCGTCCAACATCAATACAACCTATTAATTTCCCCTCGTCAAAAA
TAAGGTTATCAAGTGAGAAATCACCATGAGTGACGACTGAATCCGGTGAGAATGGCAAAAGTTTATGCAT
TTCTTTCCAGACTTGTTCAACAGGCCAGCCATTACGCTCGTCATCAAAATCACTCGCATCAACCAAACCG
TTATTCATTCGTGATTGCGCCTGAGCGAGACGAAATACGCGATCGCTGTTAAAAGGACAATTACAAACAG
GAATCGAATGCAACCGGCGCAGGAACACTGCCAGCGCATCAACAATATTTTCACCTGAATCAGGATATTC
TTCTAATACCTGGAATGCTGTTTTCCCGGGGATCGCAGTGGTGAGTAACCATGCATCATCAGGAGTACGG
ATAAAATGCTTGATGGTCGGAAGAGGCATAAATTCCGTCAGCCAGTTTAGTCTGACCATCTCATCTGTAA
CATCATTGGCAACGCTACCTTTGCCATGTTTCAGAAACAACTCTGGCGCATCGGGCTTCCCATACAATCG
ATAGATTGTCGCACCTGATTGCCCGACATTATCGCGAGCCCATTTATACCCATATAAATCAGCATCCATG
TTGGAATTTAATCGCGGCCTAGAGCAAGACGTTTCCCGTTGAATATGGCTCATAACACCCCTTGTATTAC
TGTTTATGTAAGCAGACAGTTTTATTGTTCATGACCAAAATCCCTTAACGTGAGTTTTCGTTCCACTGAG
CGTCAGACCCCGTAGAAAAGATCAAAGGATCTTCTTGAGATCCTTTTTTTCTGCGCGTAATCTGCTGCTT
GCAAACAAAAAAACCACCGCTACCAGCGGTGGTTTGTTTGCCGGATCAAGAGCTACCAACTCTTTTTCCG
AAGGTAACTGGCTTCAGCAGAGCGCAGATACCAAATACTGTCCTTCTAGTGTAGCCGTAGTTAGGCCACC
ACTTCAAGAACTCTGTAGCACCGCCTACATACCTCGCTCTGCTAATCCTGTTACCAGTGGCTGCTGCCAG
TGGCGATAAGTCGTGTCTTACCGGGTTGGACTCAAGACGATAGTTACCGGATAAGGCGCAGCGGTCGGGC
TGAACGGGGGGTTCGTGCACACAGCCCAGCTTGGAGCGAACGACCTACACCGAACTGAGATACCTACAGC
GTGAGCTATGAGAAAGCGCCACGCTTCCCGAAGGGAGAAAGGCGGACAGGTATCCGGTAAGCGGCAGGGT
CGGAACAGGAGAGCGCACGAGGGAGCTTCCAGGGGGAAACGCCTGGTATCTTTATAGTCCTGTCGGGTTT
CGCCACCTCTGACTTGAGCGTCGATTTTTGTGATGCTCGTCAGGGGGGCGGAGCCTATGGAAAAACGCCA
GCAACGCGGCCTTTTTACGGTTCCTGGCCTTTTGCTGGCCTTTTGCTCACATGTTCTTTCCTGCGTTATC
CCCTGATTCTGTGGATAACCGTATTACCGCCTTTGAGTGAGCTGATACCGCTCGCCGCAGCCGAACGACC
GAGCGCAGCGAGTCAGTGAGCGAGGAAGCGGAAGAGCGCCTGATGCGGTATTTTCTCCTTACGCATCTGT
GCGGTATTTCACACCGCAATGGTGCACTCTCAGTACAATCTGCTCTGATGCCGCATAGTTAAGCCAGTAT
ACACTCCGCTATCGCTACGTGACTGGGTCATGGCTGCGCCCCGACACCCGCCAACACCCGCTGACGCGCC
CTGACGGGCTTGTCTGCTCCCGGCATCCGCTTACAGACAAGCTGTGACCGTCTCCGGGAGCTGCATGTGT
CAGAGGTTTTCACCGTCATCACCGAAACGCGCGAGGCAGCTGCGGTAAAGCTCATCAGCGTGGTCGTGAA
GCGATTCACAGATGTCTGCCTGTTCATCCGCGTCCAGCTCGTTGAGTTTCTCCAGAAGCGTTAATGTCTG
GCTTCTGATAAAGCGGGCCATGTTAAGGGCGGTTTTTTCCTGTTTGGTCACTGATGCCTCCGTGTAAGGG
GGATTTCTGTTCATGGGGGTAATGATACCGATGAAACGAGAGAGGATGCTCACGATACGGGTTACTGATG
ATGAACATGCCCGGTTACTGGAACGTTGTGAGGGTAAACAACTGGCGGTATGGATGCGGCGGGACCAGAG
AAAAATCACTCAGGGTCAATGCCAGCGCTTCGTTAATACAGATGTAGGTGTTCCACAGGGTAGCCAGCAG
CATCCTGCGATGCAGATCCGGAACATAATGGTGCAGGGCGCTGACTTCCGCGTTTCCAGACTTTACGAAA
CACGGAAACCGAAGACCATTCATGTTGTTGCTCAGGTCGCAGACGTTTTGCAGCAGCAGTCGCTTCACGT
TCGCTCGCGTATCGGTGATTCATTCTGCTAACCAGTAAGGCAACCCCGCCAGCCTAGCCGGGTCCTCAAC
GACAGGAGCACGATCATGCGCACCCGTGGGGCCGCCATGCCGGCGATAATGGCCTGCTTCTCGCCGAAAC
GTTTGGTGGCGGGACCAGTGACGAAGGCTTGAGCGAGGGCGTGCAAGATTCCGAATACCGCAAGCGACAG
GCCGATCATCGTCGCGCTCCAGCGAAAGCGGTCCTCGCCGAAAATGACCCAGAGCGCTGCCGGCACCTGT
CCTACGAGTTGCATGATAAAGAAGACAGTCATAAGTGCGGCGACGATAGTCATGCCCCGCGCCCACCGGA
AGGAGCTGACTGGGTTGAAGGCTCTCAAGGGCATCGGTCGAGATCCCGGTGCCTAATGAGTGAGCTAACT
TACATTAATTGCGTTGCGCTCACTGCCCGCTTTCCAGTCGGGAAACCTGTCGTGCCAGCTGCATTAATGA
ATCGGCCAACGCGCGGGGAGAGGCGGTTTGCGTATTGGGCGCCAGGGTGGTTTTTCTTTTCACCAGTGAG
ACGGGCAACAGCTGATTGCCCTTCACCGCCTGGCCCTGAGAGAGTTGCAGCAAGCGGTCCACGCTGGTTT
GCCCCAGCAGGCGAAAATCCTGTTTGATGGTGGTTAACGGCGGGATATAACATGAGCTGTCTTCGGTATC
GTCGTATCCCACTACCGAGATATCCGCACCAACGCGCAGCCCGGACTCGGTAATGGCGCGCATTGCGCCC
AGCGCCATCTGATCGTTGGCAACCAGCATCGCAGTGGGAACGATGCCCTCATTCAGCATTTGCATGGTTT
GTTGAAAACCGGACATGGCACTCCAGTCGCCTTCCCGTTCCGCTATCGGCTGAATTTGATTGCGAGTGAG
ATATTTATGCCAGCCAGCCAGACGCAGACGCGCCGAGACAGAACTTAATGGGCCCGCTAACAGCGCGATT
TGCTGGTGACCCAATGCGACCAGATGCTCCACGCCCAGTCGCGTACCGTCTTCATGGGAGAAAATAATAC
TGTTGATGGGTGTCTGGTCAGAGACATCAAGAAATAACGCCGGAACATTAGTGCAGGCAGCTTCCACAGC
AATGGCATCCTGGTCATCCAGCGGATAGTTAATGATCAGCCCACTGACGCGTTGCGCGAGAAGATTGTGC
ACCGCCGCTTTACAGGCTTCGACGCCGCTTCGTTCTACCATCGACACCACCACGCTGGCACCCAGTTGAT
CGGCGCGAGATTTAATCGCCGCGACAATTTGCGACGGCGCGTGCAGGGCCAGACTGGAGGTGGCAACGCC
AATCAGCAACGACTGTTTGCCCGCCAGTTGTTGTGCCACGCGGTTGGGAATGTAATTCAGCTCCGCCATC
GCCGCTTCCACTTTTTCCCGCGTTTTCGCAGAAACGTGGCTGGCCTGGTTCACCACGCGGGAAACGGTCT
GATAAGAGACACCGGCATACTCTGCGACATCGTATAACGTTACTGGTTTCACATTCACCACCCTGAATTG
ACTCTCTTCCGGGCGCTATCATGCCATACCGCGAAAGGTTTTGCGCCATTCGATGGTGTCCGGGATCTCG
ACGCTCTCCCTTATGCGACTCCTGCATTAGGAAGCAGCCCAGTAGTAGGTTGAGGCCGTTGAGCACCGCC
GCCGCAAGGAATGGTGCATGCAAGGAGATGGCGCCCAACAGTCCCCCGGCCACGGGGCCTGCCACCATAC
CCACGCCGAAACAAGCGCTCATGAGCCCGAAGTGGCGAGCCCGATCTTCCCCATCGGTGATGTCGGCGAT
ATAGGCGCCAGCAACCGCACCTGTGGCGCCGGTGATGCCGGCCACGATGCGTCCGGCGTAGAGGATCGAG
ATCTCGATCCCGCGAAATTAATACGACTCACTATAGGGGAATTGTGAGCGGATAACAATTCCCCTCTAGA
AATAATTTTGTTTAACTTTAAGAAGGAGATATACCATGGGCCATCACCATCACCATCACTCCGTGACTTT
TCCTGCTGACTGGAGTTTAAAGACCCGCTTGCTGTTCACATCGTCTCATTCATTTAGTTGGGCCGATCAC
CTAAAAGCCCAAGAAGAAGCACAAGGCCTAGTAATGCAGTGCCGTGCCACCGCAGTCAATCTGCCGCATA
GTATTCAGGAGCCAAAGTTATCCACAGACCTACGATGTGCCTTTCAGCAAAGTCTTGTGCACTGGATTCA
TCCGTCGCTTCCTTGGGTACAGCTTTTTCCAAGGATTGGGGTAGATCGCAAGATGGCCGGCAAAAACACT
CCTTGGTCTCAGGATGAATCATTGCAGCAAGTCCTAATGAGTGAATGGGCTCTGAGTTTTACGTCCTTGT
ATAATTTACTGAAAGCCAAACTGTGTCCATATTTCTATGTGTGTACGTATCAGTTCACTGTGTTGTTCCG
TGCGGCCGGGCTTGCAGGAAGTGATGTCATTACTGCGGTCATGTCGCCCACAACCAGAGGTTTAAGGGAA
GCCATGAAAAATGAAGGAATCACTTTCTCCCAGCCACTAGTAGAAGATGATACTGGCAAAAAGCAAAAGA
AACCGGAAGCAGCTTCACAAGGAGACATAAATCCTGAGAAAGAAAATGGCACAGCAGAAGCAGATGAGGC
ATCGGATGAAAGCGATGAAGATGAAAGCTTCTCTTGGCTAGAAGAGATGGGAGTTGAAGATAAAATTAAA
AAGCCAGATTCAATATCTATTAAACTCCGTAAAGAGAAGAATGAAGTGAAACTAGACCATAAGCCTGAAT
CCGTTGTATTGGTGAAAGGTACAAACACGTTCACTTTACTGAACTTCCTCATAAACTGTAAGAGTATTGT
CGCTGCTGCTGGTCTCCAAGCCGGGCTTCCTCCCACTCTGCTGTCTCCAGTCGCATTCCGAGGAGCAACA
ATGCACGCGCTTAAGGCAAGGAGTGTGAATGTGAAGACTCGGGTGAACTCTGGTTATAAGGATCAGTTTA
GTCTGGAGATAACTGGCCCTATTATGCCCCATTCACTGCACTCTCTGACGATGTTACTTCAGTCTGCGCA
AAGAGGGAGCTTTTCTGCAGGACTCTATACTCATGAGCCAACTGCAGTTTTTAATACTCCCATCCACTCT
CAAGCTGTGAAGGAGATTTCTGCAGATCTGCAAAACTGTGGCCTTCACCCATGTACAGTAGAACAGCTCA
CCCAAGTGAATGAACTGGGAAAGCTCTCTCTGCGCCACCTGGAAATGACCGACTACAGGTACACCTGGAA
ATAAGAATTCGAGCTCCGTCGACAAGCTTGCGGCCGCACTCGAGCACCACCACCACCACCACTGAGATCC
GGCTGCTAACAAAGCCCGAAAGGAAGCTGAGTTGGCTGCTGCCACCGCTGAGCAATAACTAGCATAACCC
CTTGGGGCCTCTAAACGGGTCTTGAGGGGTTTTTTGCTGAAAGGAGGAACTATATCCGGATTGGCGAATG
GG
Features (pLannotate 1.2.2; 20 found; start..end, strand, type, name):
      1..429     +  rep_origin     f1 ori (sequence partly withheld): f1 bacteriophage origin of replication; arrow indicates direction of (+) strand synthesis
    482..539     +  promoter       AmpR promoter (fragment): bla
    548..1363    -  CDS            KanR: aminoglycoside phosphotransferase; aph(3')-Ia; confers resistance to kanamycin in bacteria or G418 (Geneticin®) in eukaryotes
   1485..2073    +  rep_origin     ori: high-copy-number ColE1/pMB1/pBR322/pUC origin of replication
   2259..2398    -  misc_feature   bom: basis of mobility region from pBR322
   2500..2691    -  CDS            rop: Rop protein, which maintains plasmids at low copy number; rop
   2708..3088    +  CDS            YPB1_ECOLX: Protein predicted: Swiss-Prot protein existence level 4. From Escherichia coli.
   3160..3451    -  CDS            TcR (fragment): tetracycline efflux protein; tet; confers resistance to tetracycline
   3466..3487    -  protein_bind   CAP binding site: CAP binding activates transcription in the presence of cAMP. E. coli catabolite activator protein
   3500..4582    -  CDS            lacI: lac repressor; lacI; The lac repressor binds to the lac operator to inhibit transcription in E. coli. This inhibition can be relieved by adding lactose or isopropyl-β-D-thiogalactopyranoside (IPTG).
   4583..4660    -  promoter       lacI promoter: lacI
   4668..4947    -  CDS            TcR (fragment): tetracycline efflux protein; tet; confers resistance to tetracycline
   4969..4987    +  promoter       T7 promoter: promoter for bacteriophage T7 RNA polymerase
   4988..5012    +  protein_bind   lac operator: The lac repressor binds to the lac operator to inhibit transcription in E. coli. This inhibition can be relieved by adding lactose or isopropyl-β-D-thiogalactopyranoside (IPTG). lac repressor encoded by lacI
   5027..5049    +  RBS            RBS: efficient ribosome binding site from bacteriophage T7 gene 10 (Olins and Rangwala, 1989)
   5062..5079    +  CDS            7xHis (fragment): 6xHis affinity tag
   5080..6351    +  CDS            DONSON (fragment): DONS_HUMAN - Also known as C21orf60. Experimental evidence at protein level: Swiss-Prot protein existence level 1. Replisome component that maintains genome stability by protecting stalled or damaged replication forks. After the induction of replication stress, required for the stabilization of stalled replication forks, the efficient activation of the intra-S-phase and G/2M cell-cycle checkpoints and the maintenance of genome stability. From Homo sapiens (Human).
   6395..6412    +  CDS            9xHis (fragment): 9xHis affinity tag
   6422..6471    +  CDS            SET1 (fragment): solubility-enhancement tag derived from T7 phage gene 10B
   6479..6526    +  terminator     T7 terminator: transcription terminator for bacteriophage T7 RNA polymerase
