[The description below was written by a language model from this plasmid's Addgene catalogue record and pLannotate feature annotations shown in this document.]
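Description:
pET28a-DONSON-ΔD1 is a bacterial expression plasmid built on the pET28a backbone (total size 6,562 bp) for producing a truncated form of Xenopus laevis DONSON (protein downstream neighbor of son homolog; donson.L) in E. coli. The insert lacks the first 155 amino acids of the protein, a deletion designated ΔD1, and carries an N-terminal His6 tag for metal-affinity purification. The automated annotation labels the coding region by similarity to human DONSON, but the catalogue record identifies the gene as the frog orthologue.

Expression follows the standard pET arrangement: a T7 promoter with an adjacent lac operator, followed by the T7 gene 10 ribosome binding site, the His tag and the DONSON open reading frame, with a T7 terminator downstream. The plasmid-borne lacI gene supplies lac repressor, so transcription is held off until IPTG induction in a host that provides T7 RNA polymerase. A second His-tag sequence from the backbone is annotated downstream of the insert; the record lists only an N-terminal tag and does not indicate whether this one is translated. The small downstream "SET1" hit and the tetracycline-resistance fragments appear to be residual backbone sequence matches rather than functional parts.

The plasmid is selected with kanamycin through the aph(3')-Ia gene and replicates from a ColE1/pBR322-type origin accompanied by the rop and bom elements; the catalogue lists it as high copy. An f1 origin is also present. The associated work concerns the structural mechanism of dimeric DONSON in replicative helicase activation, so the construct likely serves to make recombinant truncated protein for testing the contribution of the N-terminal region.
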