Addgene plasmid #208804: pET28a-DONSON-ΔD1
Purpose: Xenopus laevis His6-DONSON (1-155aa removed)
Depositing lab: Aga Gambus. Depositing organization: University of Birmingham. Publication: The structural mechanism of dimeric DONSON in replicative helicase activation. Cvetkovic MA, Passaretti P, Butryn A, Reynolds-Winczura A, Kingsley G, Skagia A, Fernandez-Cuesta C, Poovathumkadavil D, George R, Chauhan AS, Jhujh SS, Stewart GS, Gambus A, Costa A. Mol Cell. 2023 Nov 16;83(22):4017-4031.e9. doi: 10.1016/j.molcel.2023.09.029. Epub 2023 Oct 10. PubMed 37820732.
Backbone
  Vector backbone: pET28a
  Backbone size w/o insert (bp): 5369
  Total vector size (bp): 6562
  Vector type: Bacterial Expression
Growth in bacteria
  Bacterial resistance: Kanamycin, 50 μg/mL
  Growth temperature: 37°C
  Growth strain: DH5alpha
  Growth instructions: Expression overnight at 18°C
  Copy number: High Copy
Gene/Insert
  Gene/Insert name: DONSON (alt name: Protein downstream neighbor of son homolog)
  Species: X. laevis (frog)
  Insert size (bp): 1299
  Mutation: ΔD1, deletion of 1-155aa
  GenBank ID: NM_001095087.1 NP_001088556.1
  Entrez Gene: donson.L (a.k.a. XELAEV_18011478mg, donson)
  Promoter: T7
  Tag / fusion protein: His (N terminal on insert)
  Cloning method: Unknown
  Sequencing primers: 5′ TAATACGACTCACTATAGGG; 3′ GCTAGTTATTGCTCAGCGG
Terms and licenses: Academic/Nonprofit Terms; Industry Terms: Not Available to Industry
How to cite: pET28a-DONSON-ΔD1 was a gift from Aga Gambus (Addgene plasmid # 208804 ; http://n2t.net/addgene:208804 ; RRID:Addgene_208804)
